Addgene plasmid #186793: GB1-CEP55(160-217, S215C)
Purpose: Codon-optimized bacterial expression plasmid. Expresses GB1-His6-TEV-CEP55(160-217, S215C)
Depositing lab: Lalit Deshmukh. Depositing organization: University of California, San Diego (UCSD). Publication: Reversible phase separation of ESCRT protein ALIX through tyrosine phosphorylation. Elias RD, Zhu Y, Su Q, Ghirlando R, Zhang J, Deshmukh L. Sci Adv. 2023 Jul 14;9(28):eadg3913. doi: 10.1126/sciadv.adg3913. Epub 2023 Jul 14. PubMed 37450591.
Backbone
  Vector backbone: pET-11a
  Backbone size w/o insert (bp): 5381
  Total vector size (bp): 5846
  Vector type: Bacterial Expression
Growth in bacteria
  Bacterial resistance: Ampicillin, 100 μg/mL
  Growth temperature: 37°C
  Growth strain: DH5alpha
  Copy number: Low Copy
Gene/Insert
  Gene/Insert name: GB1-His6-TEV-CEP55(160-217, S215C) (alt name: CEP55 EABR)
  Species: H. sapiens (human)
  Insert size (bp): 465
  Mutation: S215C
  Entrez Gene: CEP55 (a.k.a. C10orf3, CT111, MARCH, URCC6)
  Tag / fusion protein: GB1-His6-TEV (N terminal on insert)
Terms and licenses: Academic/Nonprofit Terms; Industry Terms: Not Available to Industry
How to cite: GB1-CEP55(160-217, S215C) was a gift from Lalit Deshmukh (Addgene plasmid # 186793 ; http://n2t.net/addgene:186793 ; RRID:Addgene_186793)
