[The description below was written by a language model from this plasmid's Addgene catalogue record and pLannotate feature annotations shown in this document.]
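Description:
GB1-CEP55(160-217, S215C) is a bacterial expression plasmid built on the pET-11a backbone (about 5.8 kb in total) for producing a fragment of human CEP55 in E. coli. It replicates from a pBR322-type ColE1 origin accompanied by the bom region and the rop gene, which is consistent with the low copy number listed in the record. Selection is by ampicillin through the bla (AmpR) gene under its own promoter. The tetracycline-resistance sequences detected in the annotation are only disrupted remnants of the pBR322 lineage and are not expected to be functional.

The codon-optimized insert of roughly 465 bp sits downstream of a T7 promoter with an adjacent lac operator and the strong T7 gene 10 ribosome binding site. A plasmid-borne lacI gene supplies repressor, so transcription depends on T7 RNA polymerase in the host and can be induced with IPTG. The open reading frame begins with the short T7 gene 10 leader. This is followed by the GB1 domain of streptococcal protein G, which is commonly used as a small solubility and expression enhancer. The annotation also picks up a thrombin recognition site after GB1, ahead of the His6 tag for metal-affinity purification and a TEV protease site that allows the fusion partner to be removed.

The payload is CEP55 residues 160–217, referred to in the record as the EABR region, carrying an S215C substitution. The record does not state why the cysteine was introduced. The associated publication concerns phase separation of the ESCRT protein ALIX, which suggests the purified fragment is intended for in vitro biochemical or biophysical studies.
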