Features (pLannotate 1.2.2; 21 found; start..end, strand, type, name):
     30..618     +  rep_origin     ori: high-copy-number ColE1/pMB1/pBR322/pUC origin of replication
    804..943     -  misc_feature   bom: basis of mobility region from pBR322
   1045..1236    -  CDS            rop: Rop protein, which maintains plasmids at low copy number; rop
   1253..1633    +  CDS            YPB1_ECOLX: Protein predicted: Swiss-Prot protein existence level 4. From Escherichia coli.
   1875..2499    -  CDS            TcR (fragment): tetracycline efflux protein; tet; confers resistance to tetracycline
   2514..2535    -  protein_bind   CAP binding site: CAP binding activates transcription in the presence of cAMP. E. coli catabolite activator protein
   2548..3630    -  CDS            lacI: lac repressor; lacI; The lac repressor binds to the lac operator to inhibit transcription in E. coli. This inhibition can be relieved by adding lactose or isopropyl-β-D-thiogalactopyranoside (IPTG).
   3631..3708    -  promoter       lacI promoter: lacI
   3716..3995    -  CDS            TcR (fragment): tetracycline efflux protein; tet; confers resistance to tetracycline
   4017..4035    +  promoter       T7 promoter: promoter for bacteriophage T7 RNA polymerase
   4036..4060    +  protein_bind   lac operator: The lac repressor binds to the lac operator to inhibit transcription in E. coli. This inhibition can be relieved by adding lactose or isopropyl-β-D-thiogalactopyranoside (IPTG). lac repressor encoded by lacI
   4075..4097    +  RBS            RBS: efficient ribosome binding site from bacteriophage T7 gene 10 (Olins and Rangwala, 1989)
   4105..4137    +  CDS            T7 tag (gene 10 leader): leader peptide from bacteriophage T7 gene 10 promotes efficient translation in E. coli
   4153..4314    +  CDS            spg (fragment): SPG1_STRSG - Experimental evidence at protein level: Swiss-Prot protein existence level 1. Binds to the constant Fc region of IgG with high affinity. From Streptococcus sp. group G.
   4315..4332    +  CDS            thrombin site: thrombin recognition and cleavage site
   4384..4402    +  CDS            capTEV™ (fragment): composite tag for in vivo biotinylation, TEV protease cleavage, and 6xHis tagging
   4402..4418    +  CDS            TEV site (fragment): tobacco etch virus (TEV) protease recognition and cleavage site
   4426..4596    +  CDS            CEP55 (fragment): CEP55_HUMAN - Also known as C10orf3 From Homo sapiens (Human).
   4599..4624    -  promoter       tet promoter (fragment): E. coli promoter for tetracycline efflux protein gene
   4737..4841    +  promoter       AmpR promoter: bla
   4842..5702    +  CDS            AmpR: β-lactamase; bla; confers resistance to ampicillin, carbenicillin, and related antibiotics
>Addgene plasmid #186793 | GB1-CEP55(160-217, S215C) | addgene full sequence | sequence record 371391 | Addgene NGS Result
GACCCCGTAGAAAAGATCAAAGGATCTTCTTGAGATCCTTTTTTTCTGCGCGTAATCTGCTGCTTGCAAA
CAAAAAAACCACCGCTACCAGCGGTGGTTTGTTTGCCGGATCAAGAGCTACCAACTCTTTTTCCGAAGGT
AACTGGCTTCAGCAGAGCGCAGATACCAAATACTGTCCTTCTAGTGTAGCCGTAGTTAGGCCACCACTTC
AAGAACTCTGTAGCACCGCCTACATACCTCGCTCTGCTAATCCTGTTACCAGTGGCTGCTGCCAGTGGCG
ATAAGTCGTGTCTTACCGGGTTGGACTCAAGACGATAGTTACCGGATAAGGCGCAGCGGTCGGGCTGAAC
GGGGGGTTCGTGCACACAGCCCAGCTTGGAGCGAACGACCTACACCGAACTGAGATACCTACAGCGTGAG
CTATGAGAAAGCGCCACGCTTCCCGAAGGGAGAAAGGCGGACAGGTATCCGGTAAGCGGCAGGGTCGGAA
CAGGAGAGCGCACGAGGGAGCTTCCAGGGGGAAACGCCTGGTATCTTTATAGTCCTGTCGGGTTTCGCCA
CCTCTGACTTGAGCGTCGATTTTTGTGATGCTCGTCAGGGGGGCGGAGCCTATGGAAAAACGCCAGCAAC
GCGGCCTTTTTACGGTTCCTGGCCTTTTGCTGGCCTTTTGCTCACATGTTCTTTCCTGCGTTATCCCCTG
ATTCTGTGGATAACCGTATTACCGCCTTTGAGTGAGCTGATACCGCTCGCCGCAGCCGAACGACCGAGCG
CAGCGAGTCAGTGAGCGAGGAAGCGGAAGAGCGCCTGATGCGGTATTTTCTCCTTACGCATCTGTGCGGT
ATTTCACACCGCAATGGTGCACTCTCAGTACAATCTGCTCTGATGCCGCATAGTTAAGCCAGTATACACT
CCGCTATCGCTACGTGACTGGGTCATGGCTGCGCCCCGACACCCGCCAACACCCGCTGACGCGCCCTGAC
GGGCTTGTCTGCTCCCGGCATCCGCTTACAGACAAGCTGTGACCGTCTCCGGGAGCTGCATGTGTCAGAG
GTTTTCACCGTCATCACCGAAACGCGCGAGGCAGCTGCGGTAAAGCTCATCAGCGTGGTCGTGAAGCGAT
TCACAGATGTCTGCCTGTTCATCCGCGTCCAGCTCGTTGAGTTTCTCCAGAAGCGTTAATGTCTGGCTTC
TGATAAAGCGGGCCATGTTAAGGGCGGTTTTTTCCTGTTTGGTCACTGATGCCTCCGTGTAAGGGGGATT
TCTGTTCATGGGGGTAATGATACCGATGAAACGAGAGAGGATGCTCACGATACGGGTTACTGATGATGAA
CATGCCCGGTTACTGGAACGTTGTGAGGGTAAACAACTGGCGGTATGGATGCGGCGGGACCAGAGAAAAA
TCACTCAGGGTCAATGCCAGCGCTTCGTTAATACAGATGTAGGTGTTCCACAGGGTAGCCAGCAGCATCC
TGCGATGCAGATCCGGAACATAATGGTGCAGGGCGCTGACTTCCGCGTTTCCAGACTTTACGAAACACGG
AAACCGAAGACCATTCATGTTGTTGCTCAGGTCGCAGACGTTTTGCAGCAGCAGTCGCTTCACGTTCGCT
CGCGTATCGGTGATTCATTCTGCTAACCAGTAAGGCAACCCCGCCAGCCTAGCCGGGTCCTCAACGACAG
GAGCACGATCATGCGCACCCGTGGCCAGGACCCAACGCTGCCCGAGATGCGCCGCGTGCGGCTGCTGGAG
ATGGCGGACGCGATGGATATGTTCTGCCAAGGGTTGGTTTGCGCATTCACAGTTCTCCGCAAGAATTGAT
TGGCTCCAATTCTTGGAGTGGTGAATCCGTTAGCGAGGTGCCGCCGGCTTCCATTCAGGTCGAGGTGGCC
CGGCTCCATGCACCGCGACGCAACGCGGGGAGGCAGACAAGGTATAGGGCGGCGCCTACAATCCATGCCA
ACCCGTTCCATGTGCTCGCCGAGGCGGCATAAATCGCCGTGACGATCAGCGGTCCAATGATCGAAGTTAG
GCTGGTAAGAGCCGCGAGCGATCCTTGAAGCTGTCCCTGATGGTCGTCATCTACCTGCCTGGACAGCATG
GCCTGCAACGCGGGCATCCCGATGCCGCCGGAAGCGAGAAGAATCATAATGGGGAAGGCCATCCAGCCTC
GCGTCGCGAACGCCAGCAAGACGTAGCCCAGCGCGTCGGCCGCCATGCCGGCGATAATGGCCTGCTTCTC
GCCGAAACGTTTGGTGGCGGGACCAGTGACGAAGGCTTGAGCGAGGGCGTGCAAGATTCCGAATACCGCA
AGCGACAGGCCGATCATCGTCGCGCTCCAGCGAAAGCGGTCCTCGCCGAAAATGACCCAGAGCGCTGCCG
GCACCTGTCCTACGAGTTGCATGATAAAGAAGACAGTCATAAGTGCGGCGACGATAGTCATGCCCCGCGC
CCACCGGAAGGAGCTGACTGGGTTGAAGGCTCTCAAGGGCATCGGTCGAGATCCCGGTGCCTAATGAGTG
AGCTAACTTACATTAATTGCGTTGCGCTCACTGCCCGCTTTCCAGTCGGGAAACCTGTCGTGCCAGCTGC
ATTAATGAATCGGCCAACGCGCGGGGAGAGGCGGTTTGCGTATTGGGCGCCAGGGTGGTTTTTCTTTTCA
CCAGTGAGACGGGCAACAGCTGATTGCCCTTCACCGCCTGGCCCTGAGAGAGTTGCAGCAAGCGGTCCAC
GCTGGTTTGCCCCAGCAGGCGAAAATCCTGTTTGATGGTGGTTAACGGCGGGATATAACATGAGCTGTCT
TCGGTATCGTCGTATCCCACTACCGAGATATCCGCACCAACGCGCAGCCCGGACTCGGTAATGGCGCGCA
TTGCGCCCAGCGCCATCTGATCGTTGGCAACCAGCATCGCAGTGGGAACGATGCCCTCATTCAGCATTTG
CATGGTTTGTTGAAAACCGGACATGGCACTCCAGTCGCCTTCCCGTTCCGCTATCGGCTGAATTTGATTG
CGAGTGAGATATTTATGCCAGCCAGCCAGACGCAGACGCGCCGAGACAGAACTTAATGGGCCCGCTAACA
GCGCGATTTGCTGGTGACCCAATGCGACCAGATGCTCCACGCCCAGTCGCGTACCGTCTTCATGGGAGAA
AATAATACTGTTGATGGGTGTCTGGTCAGAGACATCAAGAAATAACGCCGGAACATTAGTGCAGGCAGCT
TCCACAGCAATGGCATCCTGGTCATCCAGCGGATAGTTAATGATCAGCCCACTGACGCGTTGCGCGAGAA
GATTGTGCACCGCCGCTTTACAGGCTTCGACGCCGCTTCGTTCTACCATCGACACCACCACGCTGGCACC
CAGTTGATCGGCGCGAGATTTAATCGCCGCGACAATTTGCGACGGCGCGTGCAGGGCCAGACTGGAGGTG
GCAACGCCAATCAGCAACGACTGTTTGCCCGCCAGTTGTTGTGCCACGCGGTTGGGAATGTAATTCAGCT
CCGCCATCGCCGCTTCCACTTTTTCCCGCGTTTTCGCAGAAACGTGGCTGGCCTGGTTCACCACGCGGGA
AACGGTCTGATAAGAGACACCGGCATACTCTGCGACATCGTATAACGTTACTGGTTTCACATTCACCACC
CTGAATTGACTCTCTTCCGGGCGCTATCATGCCATACCGCGAAAGGTTTTGCGCCATTCGATGGTGTCCG
GGATCTCGACGCTCTCCCTTATGCGACTCCTGCATTAGGAAGCAGCCCAGTAGTAGGTTGAGGCCGTTGA
GCACCGCCGCCGCAAGGAATGGTGCATGCAAGGAGATGGCGCCCAACAGTCCCCCGGCCACGGGGCCTGC
CACCATACCCACGCCGAAACAAGCGCTCATGAGCCCGAAGTGGCGAGCCCGATCTTCCCCATCGGTGATG
TCGGCGATATAGGCGCCAGCAACCGCACCTGTGGCGCCGGTGATGCCGGCCACGATGCGTCCGGCGTAGA
GGATCGAGATCTCGATCCCGCGAAATTAATACGACTCACTATAGGGGAATTGTGAGCGGATAACAATTCC
CCTCTAGAAATAATTTTGTTTAACTTTAAGAAGGAGATATACATATGGCTAGCATGACTGGTGGACAGCA
AATGGGTCGCGGATCCATGCAGTATAAACTGGCGCTGAACGGCAAAACCCTGAAAGGCGAAACCACCACC
GAAGCGGTGGATGCGGCGACCGCGGAAAAAGTGTTTAAACAGTATGCGAACGATAACGGCGTGGATGGCG
AATGGACCTATGATGATGCGACCAAAACCTTTACCGTGACCGAACTGGTGCCGCGCGGCAGCATTGAAGG
CCGCATTCGCGAAAACCTGAAAGATAGCGGCCTGTTTCTGGAACATCATCATCATCATCATGAAAACCTG
TATTTTCAAGGCAGCTTTAACAGCAGCATTAACAACATTCATGAAATGGAAATTCAGCTGAAAGATGCGC
TGGAAAAAAATCAGCAGTGGCTGGTGTATGATCAGCAGCGCGAAGTGTATGTGAAAGGCCTGCTGGCGAA
AATTTTTGAACTGGAAAAAAAAACCGAAACCGCGGCGCATTGCCTGTAAAAGCTTATCGATGATAAGCTG
TCAAACATGAGAATTCTTGAAGACGAAAGGGCCTCGTGATACGCCTATTTTTATAGGTTAATGTCATGAT
AATAATGGTTTCTTAGACGTCAGGTGGCACTTTTCGGGGAAATGTGCGCGGAACCCCTATTTGTTTATTT
TTCTAAATACATTCAAATATGTATCCGCTCATGAGACAATAACCCTGATAAATGCTTCAATAATATTGAA
AAAGGAAGAGTATGAGTATTCAACATTTCCGTGTCGCCCTTATTCCCTTTTTTGCGGCATTTTGCCTTCC
TGTTTTTGCTCACCCAGAAACGCTGGTGAAAGTAAAAGATGCTGAAGATCAGTTGGGTGCACGAGTGGGT
TACATCGAACTGGATCTCAACAGCGGTAAGATCCTTGAGAGTTTTCGCCCCGAAGAACGTTTTCCAATGA
TGAGCACTTTTAAAGTTCTGCTATGTGGCGCGGTATTATCCCGTGTTGACGCCGGGCAAGAGCAACTCGG
TCGCCGCATACACTATTCTCAGAATGACTTGGTTGAGTACTCACCAGTCACAGAAAAGCATCTTACGGAT
GGCATGACAGTAAGAGAATTATGCAGTGCTGCCATAACCATGAGTGATAACACTGCGGCCAACTTACTTC
TGACAACGATCGGAGGACCGAAGGAGCTAACCGCTTTTTTGCACAACATGGGGGATCATGTAACTCGCCT
TGATCGTTGGGAACCGGAGCTGAATGAAGCCATACCAAACGACGAGCGTGACACCACGATGCCTGCAGCA
ATGGCAACAACGTTGCGCAAACTATTAACTGGCGAACTACTTACTCTAGCTTCCCGGCAACAATTAATAG
ACTGGATGGAGGCGGATAAAGTTGCAGGACCACTTCTGCGCTCGGCCCTTCCGGCTGGCTGGTTTATTGC
TGATAAATCTGGAGCCGGTGAGCGTGGGTCTCGCGGTATCATTGCAGCACTGGGGCCAGATGGTAAGCCC
TCCCGTATCGTAGTTATCTACACGACGGGGAGTCAGGCAACTATGGATGAACGAAATAGACAGATCGCTG
AGATAGGTGCCTCACTGATTAAGCATTGGTAACTGTCAGACCAAGTTTACTCATATATACTTTAGATTGA
TTTAAAACTTCATTTTTAATTTAAAAGGATCTAGGTGAAGATCCTTTTTGATAATCTCATGACCAAAATC
CCTTAACGTGAGTTTTCGTTCCACTGAGCGTCA
