>Addgene plasmid #186793 | GB1-CEP55(160-217, S215C) | depositor partial sequence | sequence record 362694 | Insert
GGATCCATGCAGTATAAACTGGCGCTGAACGGCAAAACCCTGAAAGGCGAAACCACCACCGAAGCGGTGG
ATGCGGCGACCGCGGAAAAAGTGTTTAAACAGTATGCGAACGATAACGGCGTGGATGGCGAATGGACCTA
TGATGATGCGACCAAAACCTTTACCGTGACCGAACTGGTGCCGCGCGGCAGCATTGAAGGCCGCATTCGC
GAAAACCTGAAAGATAGCGGCCTGTTTCTGGAACATCATCATCATCATCATGAAAACCTGTATTTTCAAG
GCAGCTTTAACAGCAGCATTAACAACATTCATGAAATGGAAATTCAGCTGAAAGATGCGCTGGAAAAAAA
TCAGCAGTGGCTGGTGTATGATCAGCAGCGCGAAGTGTATGTGAAAGGCCTGCTGGCGAAAATTTTTGAA
CTGGAAAAAAAAACCGAAACCGCGGCGCATTGCCTGTAAAAGCTT
